>Addgene plasmid #71790 | p404-BrdU-Inc | depositor full sequence | sequence record 137614 | p404-BrdU-Inc sequence 10171 bps
TCGCGCGTTTCGGTGATGACGGTGAAAACCTCTGACACATGCAGCTCCCGGAGACGGTCACAGCTTGTCT
GTAAGCGGATGCCGGGAGCAGACAAGCCCGTCAGGGCGCGTCAGCGGGTGTTGGCGGGTGTCGGGGCTGG
CTTAACTATGCGGCATCAGAGCAGATTGTACTGAGAGTGCACCATAAACGACATTACTATATATATAATA
TAGGAAGCATTTAATAGAACAGCATCGTAATATATGTGTACTTTGCAGTTATGACGCCAGATGGCAGTAG
TGGAAGATATTCTTTATTGAAAAATAGCTTGTCACCTTACGTACAATCTTGATCCGGAGCTTTTCTTTTT
TTGCCGATTAAGAATTAATTCGGTCGAAAAAAGAAAAGGAGAGGGCCAAGAGGGAGGGCATTGGTGACTA
TTGAGCACGTGAGTATACGTGATTAAGCACACAAAGGCAGCTTGGAGTATGTCTGTTATTAATTTCACAG
GTAGTTCTGGTCCATTGGTGAAAGTTTGCGGCTTGCAGAGCACAGAGGCCGCAGAATGTGCTCTAGATTC
CGATGCTGACTTGCTGGGTATTATATGTGTGCCCAATAGAAAGAGAACAATTGACCCGGTTATTGCAAGG
AAAATTTCAAGTCTTGTAAAAGCATATAAAAATAGTTCAGGCACTCCGAAATACTTGGTTGGCGTGTTTC
GTAATCAACCTAAGGAGGATGTTTTGGCTCTGGTCAATGATTACGGCATTGATATCGTCCAACTGCATGG
AGATGAGTCGTGGCAAGAATACCAAGAGTTCCTCGGTTTGCCAGTTATTAAAAGACTCGTATTTCCAAAA
GACTGCAACATACTACTCAGTGCAGCTTCACAGAAACCTCATTCGTTTATTCCCTTGTTTGATTCAGAAG
CAGGTGGGACAGGTGAACTTTTGGATTGGAACTCGATTTCTGACTGGGTTGGAAGGCAAGAGAGCCCCGA
AAGCTTACATTTTATGTTAGCTGGTGGACTGACGCCAGAAAATGTTGGTGATGCGCTTAGATTAAATGGC
GTTATTGGTGTTGATGTAAGCGGAGGTGTGGAGACAAATGGTGTAAAAGACTCTAACAAAATAGCAAATT
TCGTCAAAAATGCTAAGAAATAGGTTATTACTGAGTAGTATTTATTTAAGTATTGTTTGTGCACTTGCCG
ATCTATGCGGTGTGAAATACCGCACAGATGCGTAAGGAGAAAATACCGCATCAGGAAATTGTAAGCGTTA
ATATTTTGTTAAAATTCGCGTTAAATTTTTGTTAAATCAGCTCATTTTTTAACCAATAGGCCGAAATCGG
CAAAATCCCTTATAAATCAAAAGAATAGACCGAGATAGGGT
[37 nt withheld, positions 1372-1408]
AAAGAACGTGGACTCCAACGTCAAAGG
[49 nt withheld, positions 1436-1484]
T
[91 nt withheld, positions 1486-1576]
G
[124 nt withheld, positions 1578-1701]
CGCGCCATTCGCCATTCAGGCTGCGCAACTGTTGGGAAGGGCGATCGGTGCGGGCCTCTTCGCTATTACG
CCAGCTGGCGAAAGGGGGATGTGCTGCAAGGCGATTAAGTTGGGTAACGCCAGGGTTTTCCCAGTCACGA
CGTTGTAAAACGACGGCCAGTGAGCGCGCGTAATACGACTCACTATAGGGCGAATTGGGTACCCGGGGAT
CTAGTGGATCCGCGAATTCCCGCCCGTAGCGCGCGCGCACCAGCGCGGCATCGCACCCGAGCACCAGCTC
CCCCGTCGTCCAGATGCCCACGGGCCACGTCGAGGCCGACGGGGAGAAATACACGTACCTACCTGGGGAT
CTCAACAGGCCCCGGGTGGCCAACCAGGTCGTGGACGCGTTGTGCAGGTGCGTGATGTCCAGCTCCGTCG
TCGGGTGCCGCCGGGCCCCAACCGGCGGTCGGGGGGGCGGTGTATCACGCGGCCCGCTCGGGTGGCTCGC
CGTCGCCACGTTGTCTCCCCGCGGGAACGTCAGGGCCTCGGGGTCAGGGACGGCCGAAAACGTTACCCAG
GCCCGGGAACGCAGCAACACGGAGGCGGTTGGATTGTGCAAGAGACCCTTAAGGGGGGCGACCGCGGGGG
GAGGCTGGGCGGTCGGCTCGACCGTGATGGGGGCGGGCAGGCTCGCGTTCGGGGGCCGGCCGAGTAGGTA
GGTCTTCGAGATGTAAAGCAGCTGGCCGGGGTCCCGCGGAAACTCGGCCGTGGTGACCAATACAAAACAA
AAGCGCTCCTCGTACCAGCGAAGAAGGGGCAGAGATGCCGTAGTCAGGTTTAGTTCGTCCGGCGGCGCCA
GAAATCCGCGCGGTGGTTTTTGGGGGTCGGGGGTGTTTGGCAGCCACAGACGCCCGGTGTTCGTGTCGCG
CCAGTACATGCGGTCCATGCCCAGGCCATCCAAAAACCATGGGTCTGTCTGCTCAGTCCAGTCGTGGACC
TGACCCCACGCAACGCCCAAAAGAATAACCCCCACGAACCATAAACCATTCCCCATGGGGGACCCCGTCC
CTAACCCACGGGGCCCGTGGCTATGGCAGGGCTTGCCGCCCCGACGTTGGCTGCGAGCCCTGGGCCTTCA
CCCGAACTTGGGGGTTGGGGTGGGGAAAAGGAAGAAACGCGGGCGTATTGGCCCCAATGGGGTCTCGGTG
GGGTATCGACAGAGTGCCAGCCCTGGGACCGAACCCCGCGTTTATGAACAAACGACCCAACACCCGTGCG
TTTTATTCTGTCTTTTTATTGCCGTCATAGCGCGGGTTCCTTCCGGTATTGTCTCCTTCCGTGTTTCAGT
TAGCCTCCCCCATCTCCCGGGCAAACGTGCGCGCCAGGTCGCAGATCGTCGGTATGGAGCCTGGGGTGGT
GACGTGGGTCTGGACCATCCCGGAGGTAAGTTGCAGCAGGGCGTCCCGGCAGCCGGCGGGCGATTGGTCG
TAATCCAGGATAAAGACGTGCATGGGACGGAGGCGTTTGGCCAAGACGTCCAAGGCCCAGGCAAACACGT
TATACAGGTCGCCGTTGGGGGCCAGCAACTCGGGGGCCCGAAACAGGGTAAATAACGTGTCCCCGATATG
GGGTCGTGGGCCCGCGTTGCTCTGGGGCTCGGCACCCTGGGGCGGCACGGCCGTCCCCGAAAGCTGTCCC
CAATCCTCCCACCACGACCCGCCGCCCTGCAGATACCGCACCGTATTGGCAAGCAGCCCGTAAACGCGGC
GAATCGCGGCCAGCATAGCCAGGTCAAGCCGCTCGCCGGGGCGCTGGCGTTTGGCCAGGCGGTCGATGTG
TCTGTCCTCCGGAAGGGCCCCCAACACGATGTTTGTGCCGGGCAAGGTCGGCGGGATGAGGGCCACGAAC
GCCAGCACGGCCTGGGGGGTCATGCTGCCCATAAGGTATCGCGCGGCCGGGTAGCACAGGAGGGCGGCGA
TGGGATGGCGGTCGAAGATGAGGGTGAGGGCCGGGGGCGGGGCATGTGAACTCCCAGCCTCCCCCCCGAC
ATGAGGAGCCAGAACGGCGTCGGTCACGGCATAAGGCATGCCCATTGTTATCTGGGCGCTTGTCATTACC
ACCGCCGCGTCCCCGGCCGATATCTCACCCTGGTCGAGGCGGTGTTGTGTGGTGTAGATGTTCGCGATTG
TCTCGGAAGCCCCCAGCACCTGCCAGTAAGTCATCGGCTCGGGTACGTAGACGATATCGTCGCGCGAACC
CAGGGCCACCAGCAGTTGCGTGGTGGTGGTTTTCCCCATCCCGTGAGGACCGTCTATATAAACCCGCAGT
AGCGTGGGCATTTTCCGCTCCAGGCGGACTTCCGTGGCTTCTTGCTGCCGGCGAGGGCGCAACGCCGTAC
GTCGGTTGCTATGGCCGCGAGAACGCGCAGCCTGGTCGAACGCAGACGCGTGTTGATGGCAGGGGTACGA
AGCCATGGTGAATTCGCGGATCCGTCGAAACTAAGTTCTTGGTGTTTTAAAACTAAAAAAAAGACTAACT
ATAAAAGTAGAATTTAAGAAGTTTAAGAAATAGATTTACAGAATTACAATCAATACCTACCGTCTTTATA
TACTTATTAGTCAAGTAGGGGAATAATTTCAGGGAACTGGTTTCAACCTTTTTTTTCAGCTTTTTCCAAA
TCAGAGAGAGCAGAAGGTAATAGAAGGTGTAAGAAAATGAGATAGATACATGCGTGGGTCAATTGCCTTG
TGTCATCATTTACTCCAGGCAGGTTGCATCACTCCATTGAGGTTGTGCCCGTTTTTTGCCTGTTTGTGCC
CCTGTTCTCTGTAGTTGCGCTAAGAGAATGGACCTATGAACTGATGGTTGGTGAAGAAAACAATATTTTG
GTGCTGGGATTCTTTTTTTTTCTGGATGCCAGCTTAAAAAGCGGGCTCCATTATATTTAGTGGATGCCAG
GAATAAACTGTTCACCCAGACACCTACGATGTTATATATTCTGTGTAACCCGCCCCCTATTTTGGGCATG
TACGGGTTACAGCAGAATTAAAAGGCTAATTTTTTGACTAAATAAAGTTAGGAAAATCACTACTATTAAT
TATTTACGTATTCTTTGAAATGGCAGTATTGATAATGATAAACTCGACCTGCAGCCAAGCTTATCGATGA
TAAGCTGTCAAACATGAGGTCGACGGTATCGATAAGCTTGATATCGAATTCCTGCAGCCCGGGGGATCCA
CTAGTTCTAGCTAGAGGATCCTAAAACAAGAAGAGGGTTGACTACATCACGATGAGGGGGATCGAAGAAA
TGATGGTAAATGAAATAGGAAATCAAGGAGCATGAAGGCAAAAGACAAATATAAGGGTCGAACGAAAAAT
AAAGTGAAAAGTGTTGATATGATGTATTTGGCTTTGCGGCGCCGAAAAAACGAGTTTACGCAATTGCACA
ATCATGCTGACTCTGTGGCGGACCCGCGCTCTTGCCGGCCCGGCGATAACGCTGGGCGTGAGGCTGTGCC
CGGCGGAGTTTTTTGCGCCTGCATTTTCCAAGGTTTACCCTGCGCTAAGGGGCGAGATTGGAGAAGCAAT
AAGAATGCCGGTTGGGGTTGCGATGATGACGACCACGACAACTGGTGTCATTATTTAAGTTGCCGAAAGA
ACCTGAGTGCATTTGCAACATGAGTATACTAGAAGAATGAGCCAAGACTTGCGAGACGCGAGTTTGCCGG
TGGTGCGAACAATAGAGCGACCATGACCTTGAAGGTGAGACGCGCATAACCGCTAGAGTACTTTGAAGAG
GAAACAGCAATAGGGTTGCTACCAGTATAAATAGACAGGTACATACAACACTGGAAATGGTTGTCTGTTT
GAGTACGCTTTCAATTCATTTGGGTGTGCACTTTATTATGTTACAATATGGAAGGGAACTTTACACTTCT
CTAAGCACATATATTAATTAAAGTCCAATGCTAGTAGAGAAGGGGGGTAACACCCCTCCGCGCTCTTTTC
CGATTTTTTTCTAAACCGTGGAATATTTCGGATATCCTTTTGTTGTTTCCGGGTGTACAATATGGACTTC
CTCTTTTCTGGCAACCAAAACCCAACATCGGGGATTCCTATAATACCTTCGGTGGTCTCCCTAACATGTA
GGTGGCGGAGGGGAGATATCATAGAACAGATCCCAGCAAGACATAATGGGCTAAACAAAGACTACACCAA
TTACACTGCCTCATTGATGGTGGTACATAACGAACTAATACTGTAGCCCTAGACTTGATAGCCATCATCA
TATCGAAGTTTCACTACCCTTTTTCCATTTGCCATCTATTGAAGTAATAATAGGCGCATGCAACTTCTTT
TCTTTTTTTTTCTTTTCTCTCTCCCCCGTTGTTGTCTCACCATATCCGCAATGACAAAAAAATGATGGAA
GACACTAAAGGAAAAAATTAACGACAAAGACAGCACCAACAGATGTCGTTGTTCCAGAGCTGATGAGGGG
TATCTCGAAGCACACGAAACTTTTTCCTTCCTTCATTCACGCACACTACTCTCTAATGAGCAACGGTATA
CGGCCTTCCTTCCAGTTACTTGAATTTGAAATAAAAAAAAGTTTGCTGTCTTGCTATCAAGTATAAATAG
ACCTGCAATTATTAATCTTTTGTTTCCTCGTCATTGTTCTCGTTCCCTTTCTTCCTTGTTTCTTTTTCTG
CACAATATTTCAAGCTATACCAAGCATACAATCAACTCCAAGCTCGGAATTCGATATCAAGCTTATCGAT
AAGCTTGATATCGAATTCCTGCAGCCCGGGGGATCT
[1368 nt withheld, positions 6498-7865]
TGACTCGAGGCGGCCGCCACCGCGGTGGAGCTCCAGCTTTTGTTCCCTTTAGTGAGGGTTAATTGCGCGC
TTGGCGTAATCATGGTCATAGCTGTTTCCTGTGTGAAATTGTTATCCGCTCACAATTCCACACAACATAG
GAGCCGGAAGCATAAAGTGTAAAGCCTGGGGTGCCTAATGAGTGAGGTAACTCACATTAATTGCGTTGCG
CTCACTGCCCGCTTTCCAGTCGGGAAACCTGTCGTGCCAGCTGCATTAATGAATCGGCCAACGCGCGGGG
AGAGGCGGTTTGCGTATTGGGCGCTCTTCCGCTTCCTCGCTCACTGACTCGCTGCGCTCGGTCGTTCGGC
TGCGGCGAGCGGTATCAGCTCACTCAAAGGCGGTAATACGGTTATCCACAGAATCAGGGGATAACGCAGG
AAAGAACATGTGAGCAAAAGGCCAGCAAAAGGCCAGGAACCGTAAAAAGGCCGCGTTGCTGGCGTTTTTC
CATAGGCTCCGCCCCCCTGACGAGCATCACAAAAATCGACGCTCAAGTCAGAGGTGGCGAAACCCGACAG
GACTATAAAGATACCAGGCGTTTCCCCCTGGAAGCTCCCTCGTGCGCTCTCCTGTTCCGACCCTGCCGCT
TACCGGATACCTGTCCGCCTTTCTCCCTTCGGGAAGCGTGGCGCTTTCTCATAGCTCACGCTGTAGGTAT
CTCAGTTCGGTGTAGGTCGTTCGCTCCAAGCTGGGCTGTGTGCACGAACCCCCCGTTCAGCCCGACCGCT
GCGCCTTATCCGGTAACTATCGTCTTGAGTCCAACCCGGTAAGACACGACTTATCGCCACTGGCAGCAGC
CACTGGTAACAGGATTAGCAGAGCGAGGTATGTAGGCGGTGCTACAGAGTTCTTGAAGTGGTGGCCTAAC
TACGGCTACACTAGAAGGACAGTATTTGGTATCTGCGCTCTGCTGAAGCCAGTTACCTTCGGAAAAAGAG
TTGGTAGCTCTTGATCCGGCAAACAAACCACCGCTGGTAGCGGTGGTTTTTTTGTTTGCAAGCAGCAGAT
TACGCGCAGAAAAAAAGGATCTCAAGAAGATCCTTTGATCTTTTCTACGGGGTCTGACGCTCAGTGGAAC
GAAAACTCACGTTAAGGGATTTTGGTCATGAGATTATCAAAAAGGATCTTCACCTAGATCCTTTTAAATT
AAAAATGAAGTTTTAAATCAATCTAAAGTATATATGAGTAAACTTGGTCTGACAGTTACCAATGCTTAAT
CAGTGAGGCACCTATCTCAGCGATCTGTCTATTTCGTTCATCCATAGTTGCCTGACTCCCCGTCGTGTAG
ATAACTACGATACGGGAGGGCTTACCATCTGGCCCCAGTGCTGCAATGATACCGCGAGACCCACGCTCAC
CGGCTCCAGATTTATCAGCAATAAACCAGCCAGCCGGAAGGGCCGAGCGCAGAAGTGGTCCTGCAACTTT
ATCCGCCTCCATCCAGTCTATTAATTGTTGCCGGGAAGCTAGAGTAAGTAGTTCGCCAGTTAATAGTTTG
CGCAACGTTGTTGCCATTGCTACAGGCATCGTGGTGTCACGCTCGTCGTTTGGTATGGCTTCATTCAGCT
CCGGTTCCCAACGATCAAGGCGAGTTACATGATCCCCCATGTTGTGCAAAAAAGCGGTTAGCTCCTTCGG
TCCTCCGATCGTTGTCAGAAGTAAGTTGGCCGCAGTGTTATCACTCATGGTTATGGCAGCACTGCATAAT
TCTCTTACTGTCATGCCATCCGTAAGATGCTTTTCTGTGACTGGTGAGTACTCAACCAAGTCATTCTGAG
AATAGTGTATGCGGCGACCGAGTTGCTCTTGCCCGGCGTCAATACGGGATAATACCGCGCCACATAGCAG
AACTTTAAAAGTGCTCATCATTGGAAAACGTTCTTCGGGGCGAAAACTCTCAAGGATCTTACCGCTGTTG
AGATCCAGTTCGATGTAACCCACTCGTGCACCCAACTGATCTTCAGCATCTTTTACTTTCACCAGCGTTT
CTGGGTGAGCAAAAACAGGAAGGCAAAATGCCGCAAAAAAGGGAATAAGGGCGACACGGAAATGTTGAAT
ACTCATACTCTTCCTTTTTCAATATTATTGAAGCATTTATCAGGGTTATTGTCTCATGAGCGGATACATA
TTTGAATGTATTTAGAAAAATAAACAAATAGGGGTTCCGCGCACATTTCCCCGAAAAGTGCCACCTGACG
TCTAAGAAACCATTATTATCATGACATTAACCTATAAAAATAGGCGTATCACGAGGCCCTTTCGTC
Features (pLannotate 1.2.2; 27 found; start..end, strand, type, name):
    137..186     +  misc_feature   bom (fragment): basis of mobility region from pBR322
    321..468     +  promoter       TRP1 promoter: S. cerevisiae TRP1
    469..1143    +  CDS            TRP1: phosphoribosylanthranilate isomerase, required for tryptophan biosynthesis; S. cerevisiae TRP1; yeast auxotrophic marker
   1194..1245    +  misc_feature   bom (fragment): basis of mobility region from pBR322
   1273..1701    -  rep_origin     f1 ori (sequence partly withheld): f1 bacteriophage origin of replication; arrow indicates direction of (+) strand synthesis
   1709..1864    -  CDS            lacZα (fragment): LacZα fragment of β-galactosidase; lacZ fragment
   1872..1890    +  promoter       T7 promoter: promoter for bacteriophage T7 RNA polymerase
   1925..2737    -  CDS            gH (fragment): GH_HHV11 - Experimental evidence at protein level: Swiss-Prot protein existence level 1. The heterodimer glycoprotein H-glycoprotein L is required for the fusion of viral and plasma membranes leading to virus entry into the host cell. Following initial binding to host receptor, membrane fusion is mediated by the fusion machinery composed of gB and the heterodimer gH/gL. May also be involved in the fusion between the virion envelope and the outer nuclear membrane during virion morphogenesis. From Human herpesvirus 1 (strain 17) (HHV-1) (Human herpes simplex virus 1).
   2937..2985    -  polyA_signal   HSV TK poly(A) signal: herpes simplex virus thymidine kinase polyadenylation signal (Cole and Stacy, 1985)
   3027..4157    -  CDS            HSV TK: herpes simplex virus thymidine kinase confers sensitivity to nucleoside analogs such as acyclovir or ganciclovir
   4176..4819    -  promoter       GAP promoter: S. cerevisiae TDH3; promoter for glyceraldehyde-3-phosphate dehydrogenase
   4838..4862    -  promoter       tet promoter (fragment): E. coli promoter for tetracycline efflux protein gene
   4867..4931    -  misc_feature   MCS (fragment): pBluescript multiple cloning site
   5023..5361    +  CDS            YO085_YEAST: Protein predicted: Swiss-Prot protein existence level 4. From Saccharomyces cerevisiae (strain ATCC 204508 / S288c) (Baker's yeast).
   6032..6428    +  promoter       ADH1 promoter: S. cerevisiae ADH1; promoter for alcohol dehydrogenase 1
   6455..6496    -  misc_feature   MCS (fragment): pBluescript multiple cloning site
   6498..7865    +  CDS            SLC29A1 (sequence withheld): S29A1_HUMAN - Also known as ENT1. Experimental evidence at protein level: Swiss-Prot protein existence level 1. Mediates both influx and efflux of nucleosides across the membrane (equilibrative transporter). It is sensitive (ES) to low concentrations of the inhibitor nitrobenzylmercaptopurine riboside (NBMPR) and is sodium-independent. It has a higher affinity for adenosine. Inhibited by dipyridamole and dilazep (anticancer chemotherapeutics drugs). From Homo sapiens (Human).
   7875..7898    -  misc_feature   MCS (fragment): pBluescript multiple cloning site
   7911..7929    -  promoter       T3 promoter: promoter for bacteriophage T3 RNA polymerase
   7974..7990    -  protein_bind   lac operator: The lac repressor binds to the lac operator to inhibit transcription in E. coli. This inhibition can be relieved by adding lactose or isopropyl-β-D-thiogalactopyranoside (IPTG). lac repressor encoded by lacI
   7998..8028    -  promoter       lac promoter: promoter for the E. coli lac operon
   8043..8064    -  protein_bind   CAP binding site: CAP binding activates transcription in the presence of cAMP. E. coli catabolite activator protein
   8077..8169    -  CDS            lacI (fragment): lac repressor; lacI; The lac repressor binds to the lac operator to inhibit transcription in E. coli. This inhibition can be relieved by adding lactose or isopropyl-β-D-thiogalactopyranoside (IPTG).
   8352..8940    -  rep_origin     ori: high-copy-number ColE1/pMB1/pBR322/pUC origin of replication
   9111..9971    -  CDS            AmpR: β-lactamase; bla; confers resistance to ampicillin, carbenicillin, and related antibiotics
   9972..10076   -  promoter       AmpR promoter: bla
  10171..35      +  CDS            rop (fragment) (across the origin): Rop protein, which maintains plasmids at low copy number; rop
