[The description below was written by a language model from this plasmid's Addgene catalogue record and pLannotate feature annotations shown in this document.]
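Description:
p404-BrdU-Inc is a yeast expression plasmid built on pRS404, an integrating-type shuttle backbone; consistent with this, the feature table shows no yeast replication origin or centromere. It is designed to make Saccharomyces cerevisiae strains able to incorporate the thymidine analogue BrdU into their DNA. In E. coli it is maintained at high copy through a ColE1/pUC-type origin and selected with ampicillin via the β-lactamase gene. In yeast, selection relies on the TRP1 auxotrophic marker, expressed from its own promoter. The backbone also carries an f1 phage origin and the usual pBluescript-derived remnants: lacZα fragment, lac promoter and operator, and T7 and T3 promoters flanking the polylinker. The record notes that the XbaI site in the polylinker was mutated. The catalogue gives a total size of 10,199 bp, while the annotated depositor sequence is 10,171 nt.

The payload consists of two expression cassettes arranged in opposite orientations. One places herpes simplex virus thymidine kinase under the strong constitutive GPD (TDH3/GAP) promoter. It is followed by the native HSV TK polyadenylation signal and some flanking viral sequence, which the annotation identifies as a fragment of the neighbouring gH gene. The other drives the human equilibrative nucleoside transporter ENT1 (SLC29A1) from the ADH1 promoter, with the insert cloned between SalI and ClaI sites. Budding yeast naturally lacks thymidine kinase and takes up nucleosides poorly, so the transporter brings in exogenous BrdU and the kinase phosphorylates it for entry into the nucleotide pool. Together they allow labelling of newly replicated DNA. The plasmid is one of a vector set intended to simplify construction of BrdU-incorporating strains, here with TRP1 as the selectable marker.
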