Addgene plasmid #71790: p404-BrdU-Inc
Purpose: BrdU-incorporating plasmid with selectable marker TRP1
Depositing lab: Oscar Aparicio. Depositing organization: University of Southern California. Publication: New vectors for simplified construction of BrdU-Incorporating strains of Saccharomyces cerevisiae. Viggiani CJ, Aparicio OM. Yeast. 2006 Oct-Nov;23(14-15):1045-51. 10.1002/yea.1406 PubMed 17083135.
Backbone
  Vector backbone: pRS404
  Backbone size w/o insert (bp): 4271
  Total vector size (bp): 10199
  Modifications to backbone: XbaI site in polylinker mutated
  Vector type: Yeast Expression
  Selectable markers: TRP1
Growth in bacteria
  Bacterial resistance: Ampicillin, 100 μg/mL
  Growth temperature: 37°C
  Growth strain: DH5alpha
  Copy number: High Copy
Gene/Insert 1
  Gene/Insert name: Thymidine Kinase
  Species: Herpers Simplex Virus
  Insert size (bp): 2100
  GenBank ID: J02224.1
  Promoter: GPD
  Cloning method: Unknown
  Sequencing primers: 5′ cgccagggttttcccagtcacgac
Gene/Insert 2
  Gene/Insert name: ENT1
  Species: H. sapiens (human)
  Insert size (bp): 1300
  GenBank ID: AF079117.1
  Entrez Gene: SLC29A1 (a.k.a. AUG, ENT1, hENT1)
  Promoter: ADH1
  Cloning method: Restriction Enzyme; 5′ cloning site SalI (not destroyed); 3′ cloning site ClaI (not destroyed)
  Sequencing primers: 5′ agcggataacaatttcacacagg; 3′ cgccagggttttcccagtcacgac
Resource information
  A portion of this plasmid was derived from a plasmid made by: HSV-TK from E. Schwob hENT1 from C. Cass
Terms and licenses: Academic/Nonprofit Terms; Industry Terms: Not Available to Industry
How to cite: p404-BrdU-Inc was a gift from Oscar Aparicio (Addgene plasmid # 71790 ; http://n2t.net/addgene:71790 ; RRID:Addgene_71790)
