>Addgene plasmid #71790 | p404-BrdU-Inc | addgene partial sequence | sequence record 136513 | M13-F20 5'-TGTAAAACGACGGCCAGT-3'
ACTCACTATAGGGCGAATTGGGTACCCGGGGATCTAGTGGATCCGCGAATTCCCGCCCGTAGCGCGCGCG
CACCAGCGCGGCATCGCACCCGAGCACCAGCTCCCCCGTCGTCCAGATGCCCACGGGCCACGTCGAGGCC
GACGGGGAGAAATACACGTACCTACCTGGGGATCTCAACAGGCCCCGGGTGGCCAACCAGGTCGTGGACG
CGTTGTGCAGGTGCGTGATGTCCAGCTCCGTCGTCGGGTGCCGCCGGGCCCCAACCGGCGGTCGGGGGGG
CGGTGTATCACGCGGCCCGCTCGGGTGGCTCGCCGTCGCCACGTTGTCTCCCCGCGGGAACGTCAGGGCC
TCGGGGTCAGGGACGGCCGAAAACGTTACCCAGGCCCGGGAACGCAGCAACACGGAGGCGGTTGGATTGT
GCAAGAGACCCTTAAGGGGGGCGACCGCGGGGGGAGGCTGGGCGGTCGGCTCGACCGTGATGGGGGCGGG
CAGGCTCGCGTTCGGGGGCCGGCCGAGTAGGTAGGTCTTCGAGATGTAAAGCAGCTGGCCGGGGTCCCGC
GGAAACTCGGCCGTGGTGACCAATACAAAACAAAAGCGCTCCTCGTACCAGCGAAGAAGGGGCAGAGATG
CCGTAGTCAGGTTTAGTTCGTCCGGCGGCGCCAGAAATCCGCGCGGTGGTTTTTGGGGGTCGGGGGTGTT
TGGCAGCCACAGACGCCCGGTGTTCGTGTCGCGCCAGTACATGCGGTCCATGCCCAGGCCATCCAAAAAC
CATGGGTCTGTCTGCTCAGTCCAGTCGTGGACCTGACCCCACGCAACGCCCAAAAGAATAACCCCCACGA
ACCATAAACCATTCCCCATGGGGGACCCCGTCCCTAACCCACGGGGCCCGTGGCTATGGCAGGGCTTGCC
GCCCCGACGTTGGCTGCGAGCCCTGGGCCTTCACCCGAACTTGGGGGTTGGGGTGGGGAAAAGGAAGAAA
CGCGGGCGTATTGGCCCCAATGGGGTCTCGGTGGGGTATCGACAGAGTGCCAGCCCTGGGACCGAACCCC
