>Addgene plasmid #71790 | p404-BrdU-Inc | addgene partial sequence | sequence record 136514 | pRSII-F1 5'-CGGCATCAGAGCAGATTGTAC-3'
CTATATATATAATATAGGAAGCATTTAATAGAACAGCATCGTAATATATGTGTACTTTGCAGTTATGACG
CCAGATGGCAGTAGTGGAAGATATTCTTTATTGAAAAATAGCTTGTCACCTTACGTACAATCTTGATCCG
GAGCTTTTCTTTTTTTGCCGATTAAGAATTAATTCGGTCGAAAAAAGAAAAGGAGAGGGCCAAGAGGGAG
GGCATTGGTGACTATTGAGCACGTGAGTATACGTGATTAAGCACACAAAGGCAGCTTGGAGTATGTCTGT
TATTAATTTCACAGGTAGTTCTGGTCCATTGGTGAAAGTTTGCGGCTTGCAGAGCACAGAGGCCGCAGAA
TGTGCTCTAGATTCCGATGCTGACTTGCTGGGTATTATATGTGTGCCCAATAGAAAGAGAACAATTGACC
CGGTTATTGCAAGGAAAATTTCAAGTCTTGTAAAAGCATATAAAAATAGTTCAGGCACTCCGAAATACTT
GGTTGGCGTGTTTCGTAATCAACCTAAGGAGGATGTTTTGGCTCTGGTCAATGATTACGGCATTGATATC
GTCCAACTGCATGGAGATGAGTCGTGGCAAGAATACCAAGAGTTCCTCGGTTTGCCAGTTATTAAAAGAC
TCGTATTTCCAAAAGACTGCAACATACTACTCAGTGCAGCTTCACAGAAACCTCATTCGTTTATTCCCTT
GTTTGATTCAGAAGCAGGTGGGACAGGTGAACTTTTGGATTGGAACTCGATTTCTGACTGGGTTGGAAGG
CAAGAGAGCCCCGAAAGCTTACATTTTATGTTAGCTGGTGGACTGACGCCAGAAAATGTTGGTGATGCGC
TTAGATTAAATGGCGTTATTGGTGTTGATGTAAGCGGAGGTGTGGAGACAAATGGTGTAAAAGACTCTAA
CAAAATAGCAAATTTCGTCAAAAATGCTAAGAAATAGGTTATTACTGAGTAGTATTTATTTAAGTATTGT
TTGTGCACTTGCCGATCTATGCGGTGTGAAATACCGCACAGATGCGTAAGGAGAAAATACCGCATCAGGA
AATTGTAAGCGTTAATATTTTGTTAAAAT
