>Addgene plasmid #71790 | p404-BrdU-Inc | addgene partial sequence | sequence record 136515 | GPDpro-F 5'-CGGTAGGTATTGATTGTAATTCTG-3'
TAAACTTCTTAAATTCTACTTTTATAGTTAGTCTTTTTTTTAGTTTTAAAACACCAAGAACTTAGTTTCG
ACGGATCCGCGAATTCACCATGGCTTCGTACCCCTGCCATCAACACGCGTCTGCGTTCGACCAGGCTGCG
CGTTCTCGCGGCCATAGCAACCGACGTACGGCGTTGCGCCCTCGCCGGCAGCAAGAAGCCACGGAAGTCC
GCCTGGAGCGGAAAATGCCCACGCTACTGCGGGTTTATATAGACGGTCCTCACGGGATGGGGAAAACCAC
CACCACGCAACTGCTGGTGGCCCTGGGTTCGCGCGACGATATCGTCTACGTACCCGAGCCGATGACTTAC
TGGCAGGTGCTGGGGGCTTCCGAGACAATCGCGAACATCTACACCACACAACACCGCCTCGACCAGGGTG
AGATATCGGCCGGGGACGCGGCGGTGGTAATGACAAGCGCCCAGATAACAATGGGCATGCCTTATGCCGT
GACCGACGCCGTTCTGGCTCCTCATGTCGGGGGGGAGGCTGGGAGTTCACATGCCCCGCCCCCGGCCCTC
ACCCTCATCTTCGACCGCCATCCCATCGCCGCCCTCCTGTGCTACCCGGCCGCGCGATACCTTATGGGCA
GCATGACCCCCCAGGCCGTGCTGGCGTTCGTGGCCCTCATCCCGCCGACCTTGCCCGGCACAAACATCGT
GTTGGGGGCCCTTCCGGAGGACAGACACATCGACCGCCTGGCCAAACGCCAGCGCCCCGGCGAGCGGCTT
GACCTGGCTATGCTGGCCGCGATTCGCCGCGTTTACGGGCTGCTTGCCAATACGGTGCGGTATCTGCAGG
GCGGCGGGTCGTGGTGGGAGGATTGGGGACAGCTTTCGGGGACGGCCGTGCCGCCCCAGGGTGCCGAGCC
CCAGAGCAACGCGGGCCCACGACCCCATATCGGGGACACGTTATTTACCCTGTTTCGGGCCCCCGAGTTG
CTGGCCCCCAACGGCGACCTGTATAACGTGTTTGCCTGGGCCTTGGACGTCTTGGCCAAACGCCTCCGTC
CCATGCACGTCTTTATCCTGGATTACGACCAATCGCCCGCCGGCTGCCGGGA
