>Addgene plasmid #71790 | p404-BrdU-Inc | addgene partial sequence | sequence record 137597 | M13-Rev 5'-CAGGAAACAGCTATGACC-3'
CGCAATTAACCCTCACTAAAGGGAACAAAAGCTGGAGCTCCACCGCGGTGGCGGCCGCCTCGAGTCA
[869 nt withheld, positions 68-936]
